>Addgene plasmid #137131 | pAAV-Ef1a-Coff/Fon-BFP | depositor full sequence | sequence record 265097 | pAAV-Ef1a-Coff/Fon-BFP sequence 6617 bps
CCTGCAGGCAGCTGCGCGCTCGCTCGCTCACTGAGGCCGCCCGGGCAAAGCCCGGGCGTCGGGCGACCTT
TGGTCGCCCGGCCTCAGTGAGCGAGCGAGCGCGCAGAGAGGGAGTGGCCAACTCCATCACTAGGGGTTCC
TGCGGCCGCACGCGTAAGCTTTGCAAAGATGGATAAAGTTTTAAACAGAGAGGAATCTTTGCAGCTAATG
GACCTTCTAGGTCTTGAAAGGAGTGGGAATTGGCTCCGGTGCCCGTCAGTGGGCAGAGCGCACATCGCCC
ACAGTCCCCGAGAAGTTGGGGGGAGGGGTCGGCAATTGAACCGGTGCCTAGAGAAGGTGGCGCGGGGTAA
ACTGGGAAAGTGATGTCGTGTACTGGCTCCGCCTTTTTCCCGAGGGTGGGGGAGAACCGTATATAAGTGC
AGTAGTCGCCGTGAACGTTCTTTTTCGCAACGGGTTTGCCGCCAGAACACAGGTAAGTGCCGTGTGTGGT
TCCCGCGGGCCTGGCCTCTTTACGGGTTATGGCCCTTGCGTGCCTTGAATTACTTCCACTGGCTGCAGTA
CGTGATTCTTGATCCCGAGCTTCGGGTTGGAAGTGGGTGGGAGAGTTCGAGGCCTTGCGCTTAAGGAGCC
CCTTCGCCTCGTGCTTGAGTTGAGGCCTGGCCTGGGCGCTGGGGCCGCCGCGTGCGAATCTGGTGGCACC
TTCGCGCCTGTCTCGCTGCTTTCGATAAGTCTCTAGCCATTTAAAATTTTTGATGACCTGCTGCGACGCT
TTTTTTCTGGCAAGATAGTCTTGTAAATGCGGGCCAAGATCTGCACACTGGTATTTCGGTTTTTGGGGCC
GCGGGCGGCGACGGGGCCCGTGCGTCCCAGCGCACATGTTCGGCGAGGCGGGGCCTGCGAGCGCGGCCAC
CGAGAATCGGACGGGGGTAGTCTCAAGCTGGCCGGCCTGCTCTGGTGCCTGGCCTCGCGCCGCCGTGTAT
CGCCCCGCCCTGGGCGGCAAGGCTGGCCCGGTCGGCACCAGTTGCGTGAGCGGAAAGATGGCCGCTTCCC
GGCCCTGCTGCAGGGAGCTCAAAATGGAGGACGCGGCGCTCGGGAGAGCGGGCGGGTGAGTCACCCACAC
AAAGGAAAAGGGCCTTTCCGTCCTCAGCCGTCGCTTCATGTGACTCCACGGAGTACCGGGCGCCGTCCAG
GCACCTCGATTAGTTCTCGAGCTTTTGGAGTACGTCGTCTTTAGGTTGGGGGGAGGGGTTTTATGCGATG
GAGTTTCCCCACACTGAGTGGGTGGAGACTGAAGTTAGGCCAGCTTGGCACTTGATGTAATTCTCCTTGG
AATTTGCCCTTTTTGAGTTTGGATCTTGGTTCATTCTCAAGCCTCAGACAGTGGTTCAAAGTTTTTTTCT
TCCATTTCAGGTGTCGTGAGGATCCATAACTTCGTATAGGATACTTTATACGAAGTTATGTAGCTGGAGC
AATTTGAAAAGATTGTTGTATTACCTCTAGCTGCGCTTAATAACTTCGTATAGTATACCTTATACGAAGT
TATACTAGTGCCACCATGAGCGAGCTGATTAAGGAGAACATGCACATGAAGCTGTACATGGAGGGCACCG
TGGACAACCATCACTTCAAGTGCACATCCGAGGGCGAAGGCAAGCCCTACGAGGGCACCCAGACCATGAG
AATCAAGGTGGTCGAGGGCGGCCCTCTCCCCTTCGCCTTCGACATCCTGGCTACTAGCTTCCTCTACGGC
AGCAAGACCTTCATCAACCACACCCGTGAGTACAGGAGGGCTAGCATAACTTCGTATAAAGTATCCTATA
CGAAGTTATTTGCCTTAACCCAGAAATTATCACTGTTATTCTTTAGATAGGTGCAAAGAATAACTTCGTA
TAAGGTATACTATACGAAGTTATGGTACCGAAGTTCCTATTCTTCAAATAGTATAGGAACTTCAATTGTT
ATTGGTGCAAAGAATCACTTCCTTAAGTCTTTATACTGCCCAGGAAGTTCCTATTCTTCAAAAGGTATAG
GAACTTCGGCGCGCCTTAATTAAGCTTGTGCCCCAGTTTGCTAGGGAGGTCGCAGTATCTGGCCACTGCC
ACCTCGTGCTGCTCGACGTAGGTCTCGTTGTTGGCCTCCTTGATTCTTTCCAGTCTGTAGTCCACATAGT
AGACGCCAGGCATCTTGAGGTTCTTAGCGGGTTTCTTGGATCTATATGTGGTCTTGATGTTTGCGATCAG
ATGGCTCCCGCCCACGAGCTTCAGGGCCATGTCGTTTCTGCCTTCCAGGCCGCCGTCAGCGGGGTACAGC
GTCTCGGTGAAGGCCTCCCAGCCGAGTGTTTTCTTCTGCATCACAGGGCCGTTGGATGTGAAGTTCACCC
CTCTGATCTTGACGTTGTAGATGAGGCAGCCGTCCTGGAGGCTGGTGTCCTGGGTAGCGGTCAGCACGCC
CCCGTCTTCGTATGTGGTGACTCTCTCCCATGTGAAGCCCTCAGGGAAGGACTGCTTGAAGAAGTCGGGG
ATGCCCTCTGTGGGACGACATGACTTAACCAGTTAACCATGTTCTCTGAACATGAGAAGGGCTGGCCACT
CTCCAGAGCTCGAAGTTCCTATACTATTTGAAGAATAGGAACTTCTTGCCTTAACCCAGAAATTATCACT
GTTATTCTTTAGAATGGTGCAAAGAGAAGTTCCTATACCTTTTGAAGAATAGGAACTTCGAATTCGATAT
CAAGCTTATCGATAATCAACCTCTGGATTACAAAATTTGTGAAAGATTGACTGGTATTCTTAACTATGTT
GCTCCTTTTACGCTATGTGGATACGCTGCTTTAATGCCTTTGTATCATGCTATTGCTTCCCGTATGGCTT
TCATTTTCTCCTCCTTGTATAAATCCTGGTTGCTGTCTCTTTATGAGGAGTTGTGGCCCGTTGTCAGGCA
ACGTGGCGTGGTGTGCACTGTGTTTGCTGACGCAACCCCCACTGGTTGGGGCATTGCCACCACCTGTCAG
CTCCTTTCCGGGACTTTCGCTTTCCCCCTCCCTATTGCCACGGCGGAACTCATCGCCGCCTGCCTTGCCC
GCTGCTGGACAGGGGCTCGGCTGTTGGGCACTGACAATTCCGTGGTGTTGTCGGGGAAATCATCGTCCTT
TCCTTGGCTGCTCGCCTATGTTGCCACCTGGATTCTGCGCGGGACGTCCTTCTGCTACGTCCCTTCGGCC
CTCAATCCAGCGGACCTTCCTTCCCGCGGCCTGCTGCCGGCTCTGCGGCCTCTTCCGCGTCTTCGCCTTC
GCCCTCAGACGAGTCGGATCTCCCTTTGGGCCGCCTCCCCGCATCGATACCGAGCGCTGCTCGAGAGATC
TACGGGTGGCATCCCTGTGACCCCTCCCCAGTGCCTCTCCTGGCCCTGGAAGTTGCCACTCCAGTGCCCA
CCAGCCTTGTCCTAATAAAATTAAGTTGCATCATTTTGTCTGACTAGGTGTCCTTCTATAATATTATGGG
GTGGAGGGGGGTGGTATGGAGCAAGGGGCAAGTTGGGAAGACAACCTGTAGGGCCTGCGGGGTCTATTGG
GAACCAAGCTGGAGTGCAGTGGCACAATCTTGGCTCACTGCAATCTCCGCCTCCTGGGTTCAAGCGATTC
TCCTGCCTCAGCCTCCCGAGTTGTTGGGATTCCAGGCATGCATGACCAGGCTCAGCTAATTTTTGTTTTT
TTGGTAGAGACGGGGTTTCACCATATTGGCCAGGCTGGTCTCCAACTCCTAATCTCAGGTGATCTACCCA
CCTTGGCCTCCCAAATTGCTGGGATTACAGGCGTGAACCACTGCTCCCTTCCCTGTCCTTCTGATTTTGT
AGGTAACCACGTGCGGACCGAGCGGCCGCAGGAACCCCTAGTGATGGAGTTGGCCACTCCCTCTCTGCGC
GCTCGCTCGCTCACTGAGGCCGGGCGACCAAAGGTCGCCCGACGCCCGGGCTTTGCCCGGGCGGCCTCAG
TGAGCGAGCGAGCGCGCAGCTGCCTGCAGGGGCGCCTGATGCGGTATTTTCTCCTTACGCATCTGTGCGG
TATTTCACACCGCATA
[142 nt withheld, positions 4077-4218]
C
[141 nt withheld, positions 4220-4360]
CCTTTGACGTTGGAGTCCACGTTCTTT
[37 nt withheld, positions 4388-4424]
ACCCTATCTCGGGCTATTCTTTTGATTTATAAGGGATTTTGCCGATTTCGGCCTATTGGTTAAAAAATGA
GCTGATTTAACAAAAATTTAACGCGAATTTTAACAAAATATTAACGTTTACAATTTTATGGTGCACTCTC
AGTACAATCTGCTCTGATGCCGCATAGTTAAGCCAGCCCCGACACCCGCCAACACCCGCTGACGCGCCCT
GACGGGCTTGTCTGCTCCCGGCATCCGCTTACAGACAAGCTGTGACCGTCTCCGGGAGCTGCATGTGTCA
GAGGTTTTCACCGTCATCACCGAAACGCGCGAGACGAAAGGGCCTCGTGATACGCCTATTTTTATAGGTT
AATGTCATGATAATAATGGTTTCTTAGACGTCAGGTGGCACTTTTCGGGGAAATGTGCGCGGAACCCCTA
TTTGTTTATTTTTCTAAATACATTCAAATATGTATCCGCTCATGAGACAATAACCCTGATAAATGCTTCA
ATAATATTGAAAAAGGAAGAGTATGAGTATTCAACATTTCCGTGTCGCCCTTATTCCCTTTTTTGCGGCA
TTTTGCCTTCCTGTTTTTGCTCACCCAGAAACGCTGGTGAAAGTAAAAGATGCTGAAGATCAGTTGGGTG
CACGAGTGGGTTACATCGAACTGGATCTCAACAGCGGTAAGATCCTTGAGAGTTTTCGCCCCGAAGAACG
TTTTCCAATGATGAGCACTTTTAAAGTTCTGCTATGTGGCGCGGTATTATCCCGTATTGACGCCGGGCAA
GAGCAACTCGGTCGCCGCATACACTATTCTCAGAATGACTTGGTTGAGTACTCACCAGTCACAGAAAAGC
ATCTTACGGATGGCATGACAGTAAGAGAATTATGCAGTGCTGCCATAACCATGAGTGATAACACTGCGGC
CAACTTACTTCTGACAACGATCGGAGGACCGAAGGAGCTAACCGCTTTTTTGCACAACATGGGGGATCAT
GTAACTCGCCTTGATCGTTGGGAACCGGAGCTGAATGAAGCCATACCAAACGACGAGCGTGACACCACGA
TGCCTGTAGCAATGGCAACAACGTTGCGCAAACTATTAACTGGCGAACTACTTACTCTAGCTTCCCGGCA
ACAATTAATAGACTGGATGGAGGCGGATAAAGTTGCAGGACCACTTCTGCGCTCGGCCCTTCCGGCTGGC
TGGTTTATTGCTGATAAATCTGGAGCCGGTGAGCGTGGGTCTCGCGGTATCATTGCAGCACTGGGGCCAG
ATGGTAAGCCCTCCCGTATCGTAGTTATCTACACGACGGGGAGTCAGGCAACTATGGATGAACGAAATAG
ACAGATCGCTGAGATAGGTGCCTCACTGATTAAGCATTGGTAACTGTCAGACCAAGTTTACTCATATATA
CTTTAGATTGATTTAAAACTTCATTTTTAATTTAAAAGGATCTAGGTGAAGATCCTTTTTGATAATCTCA
TGACCAAAATCCCTTAACGTGAGTTTTCGTTCCACTGAGCGTCAGACCCCGTAGAAAAGATCAAAGGATC
TTCTTGAGATCCTTTTTTTCTGCGCGTAATCTGCTGCTTGCAAACAAAAAAACCACCGCTACCAGCGGTG
GTTTGTTTGCCGGATCAAGAGCTACCAACTCTTTTTCCGAAGGTAACTGGCTTCAGCAGAGCGCAGATAC
CAAATACTGTCCTTCTAGTGTAGCCGTAGTTAGGCCACCACTTCAAGAACTCTGTAGCACCGCCTACATA
CCTCGCTCTGCTAATCCTGTTACCAGTGGCTGCTGCCAGTGGCGATAAGTCGTGTCTTACCGGGTTGGAC
TCAAGACGATAGTTACCGGATAAGGCGCAGCGGTCGGGCTGAACGGGGGGTTCGTGCACACAGCCCAGCT
TGGAGCGAACGACCTACACCGAACTGAGATACCTACAGCGTGAGCTATGAGAAAGCGCCACGCTTCCCGA
AGGGAGAAAGGCGGACAGGTATCCGGTAAGCGGCAGGGTCGGAACAGGAGAGCGCACGAGGGAGCTTCCA
GGGGGAAACGCCTGGTATCTTTATAGTCCTGTCGGGTTTCGCCACCTCTGACTTGAGCGTCGATTTTTGT
GATGCTCGTCAGGGGGGCGGAGCCTATGGAAAAACGCCAGCAACGCGGCCTTTTTACGGTTCCTGGCCTT
TTGCTGGCCTTTTGCTCACATGT
Features (pLannotate 1.2.2; 24 found; start..end, strand, type, name):
      1..141     -  repeat_region  AAV2 ITR: inverted terminal repeat of adeno-associated virus serotype 2 inverted
    169..235     +  CDS            small t antigen (fragment): SV40 (simian virus 40) small t antigen
    261..472     +  promoter       EF-1α core promoter: core promoter for human elongation factor EF-1α
    473..581     +  intron         EF-1α intron A (fragment): intron upstream of the start codon of human EF-1α
   1207..1410    +  intron         EF-1α intron A: truncated intron upstream of the start codon of human EF-1α
   1426..1459    +  protein_bind   lox2272: Cre-mediated recombination occurs in the 8-bp core sequence (GGATACTT). lox2272 sites are compatible with each other, but incompatible with loxP or loxN sites (Lee and Saito, 1988). Cre recombinase
   1510..1543    +  protein_bind   loxN: Cre-mediated recombination occurs in the 8-bp core sequence (GTATACCT). loxN sites are compatible with each other, but incompatible with loxP or lox2272 sites. Cre recombinase
   1544..1777    +  CDS            cp-mKate (fragment): cp-mKate is a basic (constitutively fluorescent) red fluorescent protein published in 2011, derived from Entacmaea quadricolor.
   1796..1829    -  protein_bind   lox2272: Cre-mediated recombination occurs in the 8-bp core sequence (GGATACTT). lox2272 sites are compatible with each other, but incompatible with loxP or loxN sites (Lee and Saito, 1988). Cre recombinase
   1830..1879    -  intron         β-globin intron (fragment): internally truncated intron from human β-globin
   1880..1913    -  protein_bind   loxN: Cre-mediated recombination occurs in the 8-bp core sequence (GTATACCT). loxN sites are compatible with each other, but incompatible with loxP or lox2272 sites. Cre recombinase
   2049..2531    -  CDS            TagBFP (fragment): TagBFP is a basic (constitutively fluorescent) blue fluorescent protein published in 2008, derived from Entacmaea quadricolor. It is reported to be a very rapidly-maturing monomer with very low acid sensitivity.
   2636..2686    -  intron         β-globin intron (fragment): internally truncated intron from human β-globin
   2720..2744    +  misc_feature   MCS (fragment): pBluescript multiple cloning site
   2744..3332    +  misc_feature   WPRE: woodchuck hepatitis virus posttranscriptional regulatory element
   3364..3840    +  polyA_signal   hGH poly(A) signal: human growth hormone polyadenylation signal
   3880..4020    +  repeat_region  AAV2 ITR: inverted terminal repeat of adeno-associated virus serotype 2 inverted
   4025..4076    -  misc_feature   bom (fragment): basis of mobility region from pBR322
   4095..4475    +  rep_origin     M13 ori (sequence partly withheld): M13 bacteriophage origin of replication; arrow indicates direction of (+) strand synthesis
   4551..4600    -  misc_feature   bom (fragment): basis of mobility region from pBR322
   4702..4737    -  CDS            rop (fragment): Rop protein, which maintains plasmids at low copy number; rop
   4832..4936    +  promoter       AmpR promoter: bla
   4937..5797    +  CDS            AmpR: β-lactamase; bla; confers resistance to ampicillin, carbenicillin, and related antibiotics
   5968..6556    +  rep_origin     ori: high-copy-number ColE1/pMB1/pBR322/pUC origin of replication
