>Addgene plasmid #137131 | pAAV-Ef1a-Coff/Fon-BFP | addgene full sequence | sequence record 272674 | Addgene NGS Result
CCTGCAGGCAGCTGCGCGCTCGCTCGCTCACTGAGGCCGCCCGGGCGTCGGGCGACCTTTGGTCGCCCGG
CCTCAGTGAGCGAGCGAGCGCGCAGAGAGGGAGTGGCCAACTCCATCACTAGGGGTTCCTGCGGCCGCAC
GCGTAAGCTTTGCAAAGATGGATAAAGTTTTAAACAGAGAGGAATCTTTGCAGCTAATGGACCTTCTAGG
TCTTGAAAGGAGTGGGAATTGGCTCCGGTGCCCGTCAGTGGGCAGAGCGCACATCGCCCACAGTCCCCGA
GAAGTTGGGGGGAGGGGTCGGCAATTGAACCGGTGCCTAGAGAAGGTGGCGCGGGGTAAACTGGGAAAGT
GATGTCGTGTACTGGCTCCGCCTTTTTCCCGAGGGTGGGGGAGAACCGTATATAAGTGCAGTAGTCGCCG
TGAACGTTCTTTTTCGCAACGGGTTTGCCGCCAGAACACAGGTAAGTGCCGTGTGTGGTTCCCGCGGGCC
TGGCCTCTTTACGGGTTATGGCCCTTGCGTGCCTTGAATTACTTCCACCTGGCTGCAGTACGTGATTCTT
GATCCCGAGCTTCGGGTTGGAAGTGGGTGGGAGAGTTCGAGGCCTTGCGCTTAAGGAGCCCCTTCGCCTC
GTGCTTGAGTTGAGGCCTGGCCTGGGCGCTGGGGCCGCCGCGTGCGAATCTGGTGGCACCTTCGCGCCTG
TCTCGCTGCTTTCGATAAGTCTCTAGCCATTTAAAATTTTTGATGACCTGCTGCGACGCTTTTTTTCTGG
CAAGATAGTCTTGTAAATGCGGGCCAAGATCTGCACACTGGTATTTCGGTTTTTGGGGCCGCGGGCGGCG
ACGGGGCCCGTGCGTCCCAGCGCACATGTTCGGCGAGGCGGGGCCTGCGAGCGCGGCCACCGAGAATCGG
ACGGGGGTAGTCTCAAGCTGGCCGGCCTGCTCTGGTGCCTGGCCTCGCGCCGCCGTGTATCGCCCCGCCC
TGGGCGGCAAGGCTGGCCCGGTCGGCACCAGTTGCGTGAGCGGAAAGATGGCCGCTTCCCGGCCCTGCTG
CAGGGAGCTCAAAATGGAGGACGCGGCGCTCGGGAGAGCGGGCGGGTGAGTCACCCACACAAAGGAAAAG
GGCCTTTCCGTCCTCAGCCGTCGCTTCATGTGACTCCACGGAGTACCGGGCGCCGTCCAGGCACCTCGAT
TAGTTCTCGAGCTTTTGGAGTACGTCGTCTTTAGGTTGGGGGGAGGGGTTTTATGCGATGGAGTTTCCCC
ACACTGAGTGGGTGGAGACTGAAGTTAGGCCAGCTTGGCACTTGATGTAATTCTCCTTGGAATTTGCCCT
TTTTGAGTTTGGATCTTGGTTCATTCTCAAGCCTCAGACAGTGGTTCAAAGTTTTTTTCTTCCATTTCAG
GTGTCGTGAGGATCCATAACTTCGTATAGGATACTTTATACGAAGTTATGTAGCTGGAGCAATTTGAAAA
GATTGTTGTATTACCTCTAGCTGCGCTTAATAACTTCGTATAGTATACCTTATACGAAGTTATACTAGTG
CCACCATGAGCGAGCTGATTAAGGAGAACATGCACATGAAGCTGTACATGGAGGGCACCGTGGACAACCA
TCACTTCAAGTGCACATCCGAGGGCGAAGGCAAGCCCTACGAGGGCACCCAGACCATGAGAATCAAGGTG
GTCGAGGGCGGCCCTCTCCCCTTCGCCTTCGACATCCTGGCTACTAGCTTCCTCTACGGCAGCAAGACCT
TCATCAACCACACCCGTGAGTACAGGAGGGCTAGCATAACTTCGTATAAAGTATCCTATACGAAGTTATT
TGCCTTAACCCAGAAATTATCACTGTTATTCTTTAGATAGGTGCAAAGAATAACTTCGTATAAGGTATAC
TATACGAAGTTATGGTACCGAAGTTCCTATTCTTCAAATAGTATAGGAACTTCAATTGTTATTGGTGCAA
AGAATCACTTCCTTAAGTCTTTATACTGCCCAGGAAGTTCCTATTCTTCAAAAGGTATAGGAACTTCGGC
GCGCCTTAATTAAGCTTGTGCCCCAGTTTGCTAGGGAGGTCGCAGTATCTGGCCACTGCCACCTCGTGCT
GCTCGACGTAGGTCTCGTTGTTGGCCTCCTTGATTCTTTCCAGTCTGTAGTCCACATAGTAGACGCCAGG
CATCTTGAGGTTCTTAGCGGGTTTCTTGGATCTATATGTGGTCTTGATGTTTGCGATCAGATGGCTCCCG
CCCACGAGCTTCAGGGCCATGTCGTTTCTGCCTTCCAGGCCGCCGTCAGCGGGGTACAGCGTCTCGGTGA
AGGCCTCCCAGCCGAGTGTTTTCTTCTGCATCACAGGGCCGTTGGATGTGAAGTTCACCCCTCTGATCTT
GACGTTGTAGATGAGGCAGCCGTCCTGGAGGCTGGTGTCCTGGGTAGCGGTCAGCACGCCCCCGTCTTCG
TATGTGGTGACTCTCTCCCATGTGAAGCCCTCAGGGAAGGACTGCTTGAAGAAGTCGGGGATGCCCTCTG
TGGGACGACATGACTTAACCAGTTAACCATGTTCTCTGAACATGAGAAGGGCTGGCCACTCTCCAGAGCT
CGAAGTTCCTATACTATTTGAAGAATAGGAACTTCTTGCCTTAACCCAGAAATTATCACTGTTATTCTTT
AGAATGGTGCAAAGAGAAGTTCCTATACCTTTTGAAGAATAGGAACTTCGAATTCGATATCAAGCTTATC
GATAATCAACCTCTGGATTACAAAATTTGTGAAAGATTGACTGGTATTCTTAACTATGTTGCTCCTTTTA
CGCTATGTGGATACGCTGCTTTAATGCCTTTGTATCATGCTATTGCTTCCCGTATGGCTTTCATTTTCTC
CTCCTTGTATAAATCCTGGTTGCTGTCTCTTTATGAGGAGTTGTGGCCCGTTGTCAGGCAACGTGGCGTG
GTGTGCACTGTGTTTGCTGACGCAACCCCCACTGGTTGGGGCATTGCCACCACCTGTCAGCTCCTTTCCG
GGACTTTCGCTTTCCCCCTCCCTATTGCCACGGCGGAACTCATCGCCGCCTGCCTTGCCCGCTGCTGGAC
AGGGGCTCGGCTGTTGGGCACTGACAATTCCGTGGTGTTGTCGGGGAAATCATCGTCCTTTCCTTGGCTG
CTCGCCTATGTTGCCACCTGGATTCTGCGCGGGACGTCCTTCTGCTACGTCCCTTCGGCCCTCAATCCAG
CGGACCTTCCTTCCCGCGGCCTGCTGCCGGCTCTGCGGCCTCTTCCGCGTCTTCGCCTTCGCCCTCAGAC
GAGTCGGATCTCCCTTTGGGCCGCCTCCCCGCATCGATACCGAGCGCTGCTCGAGAGATCTACGGGTGGC
ATCCCTGTGACCCCTCCCCAGTGCCTCTCCTGGCCCTGGAAGTTGCCACTCCAGTGCCCACCAGCCTTGT
CCTAATAAAATTAAGTTGCATCATTTTGTCTGACTAGGTGTCCTTCTATAATATTATGGGGTGGAGGGGG
GTGGTATGGAGCAAGGGGCAAGTTGGGAAGACAACCTGTAGGGCCTGCGGGGTCTATTGGGAACCAAGCT
GGAGTGCAGTGGCACAATCTTGGCTCACTGCAATCTCCGCCTCCTGGGTTCAAGCGATTCTCCTGCCTCA
GCCTCCCGAGTTGTTGGGATTCCAGGCATGCATGACCAGGCTCAGCTAATTTTTGTTTTTTTGGTAGAGA
CGGGGTTTCACCATATTGGCCAGGCTGGTCTCCAACTCCTAATCTCAGGTGATCTACCCACCTTGGCCTC
CCAAATTGCTGGGATTACAGGCGTGAACCACTGCTCCCTTCCCTGTCCTTCTGATTTTGTAGGTAACCAC
GTGCGGACCGAGCGGCCGCAGGAACCCCTAGTGATGGAGTTGGCCACTCCCTCTCTGCGCGCTCGCTCGC
TCACTGAGGCCGGGCGACCAAAGGTCGCCCGACGCCCGGGCTTTGCCCGGGCGGCCTCAGTGAGCGAGCG
AGCGCGCAGCTGCCTGCAGGGGCGCCTGATGCGGTATTTTCTCCTTACGCATCTGTGCGGTATTTCACAC
CGCATA
[95 nt withheld, positions 4067-4161]
T
[46 nt withheld, positions 4163-4208]
C
[141 nt withheld, positions 4210-4350]
CCTTTGACGTTGGAGTCCACGTTCTTT
[37 nt withheld, positions 4378-4414]
ACTCTATCTCGGGCTATTCTTTTGATTTATAAGGGATTTTGCCGATTTCGGTCTATTGGTTAAAAAATGA
GCTGATTTAACAAAAATTTAACGCGAATTTTAACAAAATATTAACGTTTACAATTTTATGGTGCACTCTC
AGTACAATCTGCTCTGATGCCGCATAGTTAAGCCAGCCCCGACACCCGCCAACACCCGCTGACGCGCCCT
GACGGGCTTGTCTGCTCCCGGCATCCGCTTACAGACAAGCTGTGACCGTCTCCGGGAGCTGCATGTGTCA
GAGGTTTTCACCGTCATCACCGAAACGCGCGAGACGAAAGGGCCTCGTGATACGCCTATTTTTATAGGTT
AATGTCATGATAATAATGGTTTCTTAGACGTCAGGTGGCACTTTTCGGGGAAATGTGCGCGGAACCCCTA
TTTGTTTATTTTTCTAAATACATTCAAATATGTATCCGCTCATGAGACAATAACCCTGATAAATGCTTCA
ATAATATTGAAAAAGGAAGAGTATGAGTATTCAACATTTCCGTGTCGCCCTTATTCCCTTTTTTGCGGCA
TTTTGCCTTCCTGTTTTTGCTCACCCAGAAACGCTGGTGAAAGTAAAAGATGCTGAAGATCAGTTGGGTG
CACGAGTGGGTTACATCGAACTGGATCTCAACAGCGGTAAGATCCTTGAGAGTTTTCGCCCCGAAGAACG
TTTTCCAATGATGAGCACTTTTAAAGTTCTGCTATGTGGCGCGGTATTATCCCGTATTGACGCCGGGCAA
GAGCAACTCGGTCGCCGCATACACTATTCTCAGAATGACTTGGTTGAGTACTCACCAGTCACAGAAAAGC
ATCTTACGGATGGCATGACAGTAAGAGAATTATGCAGTGCTGCCATAACCATGAGTGATAACACTGCGGC
CAACTTACTTCTGACAACGATCGGAGGACCGAAGGAGCTAACCGCTTTTTTGCACAACATGGGGGATCAT
GTAACTCGCCTTGATCGTTGGGAACCGGAGCTGAATGAAGCCATACCAAACGACGAGCGTGACACCACGA
TGCCTGTAGCAATGGCAACAACGTTGCGCAAACTATTAACTGGCGAACTACTTACTCTAGCTTCCCGGCA
ACAATTAATAGACTGGATGGAGGCGGATAAAGTTGCAGGACCACTTCTGCGCTCGGCCCTTCCGGCTGGC
TGGTTTATTGCTGATAAATCTGGAGCCGGTGAGCGTGGGTCTCGCGGTATCATTGCAGCACTGGGGCCAG
ATGGTAAGCCCTCCCGTATCGTAGTTATCTACACGACGGGGAGTCAGGCAACTATGGATGAACGAAATAG
ACAGATCGCTGAGATAGGTGCCTCACTGATTAAGCATTGGTAACTGTCAGACCAAGTTTACTCATATATA
CTTTAGATTGATTTAAAACTTCATTTTTAATTTAAAAGGATCTAGGTGAAGATCCTTTTTGATAATCTCA
TGACCAAAATCCCTTAACGTGAGTTTTCGTTCCACTGAGCGTCAGACCCCGTAGAAAAGATCAAAGGATC
TTCTTGAGATCCTTTTTTTCTGCGCGTAATCTGCTGCTTGCAAACAAAAAAACCACCGCTACCAGCGGTG
GTTTGTTTGCCGGATCAAGAGCTACCAACTCTTTTTCCGAAGGTAACTGGCTTCAGCAGAGCGCAGATAC
CAAATACTGTTCTTCTAGTGTAGCCGTAGTTAGGCCACCACTTCAAGAACTCTGTAGCACCGCCTACATA
CCTCGCTCTGCTAATCCTGTTACCAGTGGCTGCTGCCAGTGGCGATAAGTCGTGTCTTACCGGGTTGGAC
TCAAGACGATAGTTACCGGATAAGGCGCAGCGGTCGGGCTGAACGGGGGGTTCGTGCACACAGCCCAGCT
TGGAGCGAACGACCTACACCGAACTGAGATACCTACAGCGTGAGCTATGAGAAAGCGCCACGCTTCCCGA
AGGGAGAAAGGCGGACAGGTATCCGGTAAGCGGCAGGGTCGGAACAGGAGAGCGCACGAGGGAGCTTCCA
GGGGGAAACGCCTGGTATCTTTATAGTCCTGTCGGGTTTCGCCACCTCTGACTTGAGCGTCGATTTTTGT
GATGCTCGTCAGGGGGGCGGAGCCTATGGAAAAACGCCAGCAACGCGGCCTTTTTACGGTTCCTGGCCTT
TTGCTGGCCTTTTGCTCACATGT
Features (pLannotate 1.2.2; 23 found; start..end, strand, type, name):
     12..39      +  repeat_region  AAV2 ITR (fragment): inverted terminal repeat of adeno-associated virus serotype 2 inverted
     68..95      +  repeat_region  AAV2 ITR (fragment): inverted terminal repeat of adeno-associated virus serotype 2 inverted
    158..224     +  CDS            small t antigen (fragment): SV40 (simian virus 40) small t antigen
    231..1409    +  promoter       EF-1α promoter: strong constitutive promoter for human elongation factor EF-1α
   1416..1449    +  protein_bind   lox2272: Cre-mediated recombination occurs in the 8-bp core sequence (GGATACTT). lox2272 sites are compatible with each other, but incompatible with loxP or loxN sites (Lee and Saito, 1988). Cre recombinase
   1500..1533    +  protein_bind   loxN: Cre-mediated recombination occurs in the 8-bp core sequence (GTATACCT). loxN sites are compatible with each other, but incompatible with loxP or lox2272 sites. Cre recombinase
   1534..1767    +  CDS            cp-mKate (fragment): cp-mKate is a basic (constitutively fluorescent) red fluorescent protein published in 2011, derived from Entacmaea quadricolor.
   1786..1819    -  protein_bind   lox2272: Cre-mediated recombination occurs in the 8-bp core sequence (GGATACTT). lox2272 sites are compatible with each other, but incompatible with loxP or loxN sites (Lee and Saito, 1988). Cre recombinase
   1820..1869    -  intron         β-globin intron (fragment): internally truncated intron from human β-globin
   1870..1903    -  protein_bind   loxN: Cre-mediated recombination occurs in the 8-bp core sequence (GTATACCT). loxN sites are compatible with each other, but incompatible with loxP or lox2272 sites. Cre recombinase
   2039..2521    -  CDS            TagBFP (fragment): TagBFP is a basic (constitutively fluorescent) blue fluorescent protein published in 2008, derived from Entacmaea quadricolor. It is reported to be a very rapidly-maturing monomer with very low acid sensitivity.
   2626..2676    -  intron         β-globin intron (fragment): internally truncated intron from human β-globin
   2710..2734    +  misc_feature   MCS (fragment): pBluescript multiple cloning site
   2734..3322    +  misc_feature   WPRE: woodchuck hepatitis virus posttranscriptional regulatory element
   3354..3830    +  polyA_signal   hGH poly(A) signal: human growth hormone polyadenylation signal
   3870..4010    +  repeat_region  AAV2 ITR: inverted terminal repeat of adeno-associated virus serotype 2 inverted
   4015..4066    -  misc_feature   bom (fragment): basis of mobility region from pBR322
   4085..4540    +  rep_origin     f1 ori (sequence partly withheld): f1 bacteriophage origin of replication; arrow indicates direction of (+) strand synthesis
   4541..4590    -  misc_feature   bom (fragment): basis of mobility region from pBR322
   4692..4727    -  CDS            rop (fragment): Rop protein, which maintains plasmids at low copy number; rop
   4822..4926    +  promoter       AmpR promoter: bla
   4927..5787    +  CDS            AmpR: β-lactamase; bla; confers resistance to ampicillin, carbenicillin, and related antibiotics
   5958..6546    +  rep_origin     ori: high-copy-number ColE1/pMB1/pBR322/pUC origin of replication
