[The description below was written by a language model from this plasmid's Addgene catalogue record and pLannotate feature annotations shown in this document.]
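Description:
pAAV-Ef1a-Coff/Fon-BFP is an AAV2-based transfer plasmid from the INTRSECT 2.0 intersectional toolkit, designed to express a blue fluorescent protein only in cells that contain Flp recombinase and lack Cre. It is maintained in E. coli through a high-copy ColE1/pUC-type origin with ampicillin selection (AmpR), and also carries an f1/M13 phage origin. The expression cassette lies between AAV2 inverted terminal repeats, which allow it to be packaged into recombinant AAV particles. In the NGS-derived sequence the left ITR is annotated only as short fragments, whereas the depositor sequence shows it intact. ITRs are difficult to sequence, so this difference may be technical.

Expression is driven by the human EF-1α promoter with its intron, and the transcript ends in a WPRE, which boosts transcript stability and expression, followed by the human growth hormone polyadenylation signal. The BFP reading frame is split into two pieces separated by intron sequence, annotated as β-globin intron fragments. The first piece sits in the sense orientation; it is annotated as a cp-mKate fragment, presumably because of homology among Entacmaea-derived proteins. It is flanked by pairs of lox2272 and loxN sites in opposing orientations, so Cre would invert it and abolish expression. The second piece, annotated as TagBFP, starts out inverted. By the design stated in the record it should be flipped into the sense orientation by Flp, although the annotation software did not call any FRT-type sites. Once Flp has acted and in the absence of Cre, both pieces are in the sense orientation and splicing joins them into a complete coding sequence. The construct is used for viral labelling of mammalian cell populations defined by this two-feature logic.
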