Addgene plasmid #137131: pAAV-Ef1a-Coff/Fon-BFP
Purpose: Intersectional viral expression of BFP in cells expressing Flp AND NOT Cre
Depositing lab: Karl Deisseroth & INTRSECT 2.0 Project. Depositing organization: Stanford University. Publication: Comprehensive Dual- and Triple-Feature Intersectional Single-Vector Delivery of Diverse Functional Payloads to Cells of Behaving Mammals. Fenno LE, Ramakrishnan C, Kim YS, Evans KE, Lo M, Vesuna S, Inoue M, Cheung KYM, Yuen E, Pichamoorthy N, Hong ASO, Deisseroth K. Neuron. 2020 Jun 20. pii: S0896-6273(20)30432-3. doi: 10.1016/j.neuron.2020.06.003. PubMed 32574559.
Backbone
  Vector backbone: AAV2-EF1a-WPRE
  Backbone size w/o insert (bp): 5300
  Vector type: AAV, Cre/Lox, Synthetic Biology ; Flp/FRT
Growth in bacteria
  Bacterial resistance: Ampicillin, 100 μg/mL
  Growth temperature: 37°C
  Growth strain: NEB Stable
  Copy number: High Copy
Gene/Insert
  Gene/Insert name: Coff/Fon-BFP
  Species: Synthetic; Prokaryotic
  Insert size (bp): 1300
  Mutation: n/a
  Promoter: EF1a
  Cloning method: Restriction Enzyme; 5′ cloning site BamHI (unknown if destroyed); 3′ cloning site EcoRI (unknown if destroyed)
  Sequencing primers: 5′ TGGAATTTGCCCTTTTTGAG; 3′ GGGCCACAACTCCTCATAAA
Terms and licenses: Academic/Nonprofit Terms; Industry Terms: Not Available to Industry
Depositor comments: Additional sequencing primers: Intron 1F GGGACGACATGACTTAACCAG; Intron 1R CCAGCCCTTCTCATGTTCAG
How to cite: pAAV-Ef1a-Coff/Fon-BFP was a gift from Karl Deisseroth & INTRSECT 2.0 Project (Addgene plasmid # 137131 ; http://n2t.net/addgene:137131 ; RRID:Addgene_137131) For viral preps, please replace (Addgene plasmid # 137131) in the above sentence with: (Addgene viral prep # 137131-AAV8)
