>Addgene plasmid #137131 | pAAV-Ef1a-Coff/Fon-BFP | depositor partial sequence | sequence record 264977 | Promoter through WPRE
AAGCTTTGCAAAGATGGATAAAGTTTTAAACAGAGAGGAATCTTTGCAGCTAATGGACCTTCTAGGTCTT
GAAAGGAGTGGGAATTGGCTCCGGTGCCCGTCAGTGGGCAGAGCGCACATCGCCCACAGTCCCCGAGAAG
TTGGGGGGAGGGGTCGGCAATTGAACCGGTGCCTAGAGAAGGTGGCGCGGGGTAAACTGGGAAAGTGATG
TCGTGTACTGGCTCCGCCTTTTTCCCGAGGGTGGGGGAGAACCGTATATAAGTGCAGTAGTCGCCGTGAA
CGTTCTTTTTCGCAACGGGTTTGCCGCCAGAACACAGGTAAGTGCCGTGTGTGGTTCCCGCGGGCCTGGC
CTCTTTACGGGTTATGGCCCTTGCGTGCCTTGAATTACTTCCACTGGCTGCAGTACGTGATTCTTGATCC
CGAGCTTCGGGTTGGAAGTGGGTGGGAGAGTTCGAGGCCTTGCGCTTAAGGAGCCCCTTCGCCTCGTGCT
TGAGTTGAGGCCTGGCCTGGGCGCTGGGGCCGCCGCGTGCGAATCTGGTGGCACCTTCGCGCCTGTCTCG
CTGCTTTCGATAAGTCTCTAGCCATTTAAAATTTTTGATGACCTGCTGCGACGCTTTTTTTCTGGCAAGA
TAGTCTTGTAAATGCGGGCCAAGATCTGCACACTGGTATTTCGGTTTTTGGGGCCGCGGGCGGCGACGGG
GCCCGTGCGTCCCAGCGCACATGTTCGGCGAGGCGGGGCCTGCGAGCGCGGCCACCGAGAATCGGACGGG
GGTAGTCTCAAGCTGGCCGGCCTGCTCTGGTGCCTGGCCTCGCGCCGCCGTGTATCGCCCCGCCCTGGGC
GGCAAGGCTGGCCCGGTCGGCACCAGTTGCGTGAGCGGAAAGATGGCCGCTTCCCGGCCCTGCTGCAGGG
AGCTCAAAATGGAGGACGCGGCGCTCGGGAGAGCGGGCGGGTGAGTCACCCACACAAAGGAAAAGGGCCT
TTCCGTCCTCAGCCGTCGCTTCATGTGACTCCACGGAGTACCGGGCGCCGTCCAGGCACCTCGATTAGTT
CTCGAGCTTTTGGAGTACGTCGTCTTTAGGTTGGGGGGAGGGGTTTTATGCGATGGAGTTTCCCCACACT
GAGTGGGTGGAGACTGAAGTTAGGCCAGCTTGGCACTTGATGTAATTCTCCTTGGAATTTGCCCTTTTTG
AGTTTGGATCTTGGTTCATTCTCAAGCCTCAGACAGTGGTTCAAAGTTTTTTTCTTCCATTTCAGGTGTC
GTGAGGATCCATAACTTCGTATAGGATACTTTATACGAAGTTATGTAGCTGGAGCAATTTGAAAAGATTG
TTGTATTACCTCTAGCTGCGCTTAATAACTTCGTATAGTATACCTTATACGAAGTTATACTAGTGCCACC
ATGAGCGAGCTGATTAAGGAGAACATGCACATGAAGCTGTACATGGAGGGCACCGTGGACAACCATCACT
TCAAGTGCACATCCGAGGGCGAAGGCAAGCCCTACGAGGGCACCCAGACCATGAGAATCAAGGTGGTCGA
GGGCGGCCCTCTCCCCTTCGCCTTCGACATCCTGGCTACTAGCTTCCTCTACGGCAGCAAGACCTTCATC
AACCACACCCGTGAGTACAGGAGGGCTAGCATAACTTCGTATAAAGTATCCTATACGAAGTTATTTGCCT
TAACCCAGAAATTATCACTGTTATTCTTTAGATAGGTGCAAAGAATAACTTCGTATAAGGTATACTATAC
GAAGTTATGGTACCGAAGTTCCTATTCTTCAAATAGTATAGGAACTTCAATTGTTATTGGTGCAAAGAAT
CACTTCCTTAAGTCTTTATACTGCCCAGGAAGTTCCTATTCTTCAAAAGGTATAGGAACTTCGGCGCGCC
TTAATTAAGCTTGTGCCCCAGTTTGCTAGGGAGGTCGCAGTATCTGGCCACTGCCACCTCGTGCTGCTCG
ACGTAGGTCTCGTTGTTGGCCTCCTTGATTCTTTCCAGTCTGTAGTCCACATAGTAGACGCCAGGCATCT
TGAGGTTCTTAGCGGGTTTCTTGGATCTATATGTGGTCTTGATGTTTGCGATCAGATGGCTCCCGCCCAC
GAGCTTCAGGGCCATGTCGTTTCTGCCTTCCAGGCCGCCGTCAGCGGGGTACAGCGTCTCGGTGAAGGCC
TCCCAGCCGAGTGTTTTCTTCTGCATCACAGGGCCGTTGGATGTGAAGTTCACCCCTCTGATCTTGACGT
TGTAGATGAGGCAGCCGTCCTGGAGGCTGGTGTCCTGGGTAGCGGTCAGCACGCCCCCGTCTTCGTATGT
GGTGACTCTCTCCCATGTGAAGCCCTCAGGGAAGGACTGCTTGAAGAAGTCGGGGATGCCCTCTGTGGGA
CGACATGACTTAACCAGTTAACCATGTTCTCTGAACATGAGAAGGGCTGGCCACTCTCCAGAGCTCGAAG
TTCCTATACTATTTGAAGAATAGGAACTTCTTGCCTTAACCCAGAAATTATCACTGTTATTCTTTAGAAT
GGTGCAAAGAGAAGTTCCTATACCTTTTGAAGAATAGGAACTTCGAATTCGATATCAAGCTTATCGATAA
TCAACCTCTGGATTACAAAATTTGTGAAAGATTGACTGGTATTCTTAACTATGTTGCTCCTTTTACGCTA
TGTGGATACGCTGCTTTAATGCCTTTGTATCATGCTATTGCTTCCCGTATGGCTTTCATTTTCTCCTCCT
TGTATAAATCCTGGTTGCTGTCTCTTTATGAGGAGTTGTGGCCCGTTGTCAGGCAACGTGGCGTGGTGTG
CACTGTGTTTGCTGACGCAACCCCCACTGGTTGGGGCATTGCCACCACCTGTCAGCTCCTTTCCGGGACT
TTCGCTTTCCCCCTCCCTATTGCCACGGCGGAACTCATCGCCGCCTGCCTTGCCCGCTGCTGGACAGGGG
CTCGGCTGTTGGGCACTGACAATTCCGTGGTGTTGTCGGGGAAATCATCGTCCTTTCCTTGGCTGCTCGC
CTATGTTGCCACCTGGATTCTGCGCGGGACGTCCTTCTGCTACGTCCCTTCGGCCCTCAATCCAGCGGAC
CTTCCTTCCCGCGGCCTGCTGCCGGCTCTGCGGCCTCTTCCGCGTCTTCGCCTTCGCCCTCAGACGAGTC
GGATCTCCCTTTGGGCCGCCTCCCCGCATCGATACCG
